>Addgene plasmid #109086 | NK597 | addgene full sequence | sequence record 210428 | Addgene NGS Result
AAGGGCCTCGTGATACGCCTATTTTTATAGGTTAATGTCATGATAATAATGGTTTCTTAGACGTCAGGTG
GCACTTTTCGGGGAAATGTGCGCGGAACCCCTATTTGTTTATTTTTCTAAATACATTCAAATATGTATCC
GCTCATGAGACAATAACCCTGATAAATGCTTCAATAATATTGAAAAAGGAAGAGTATGAGTATTCAACAT
TTCCGTGTCGCCCTTATTCCCTTTTTTGCGGCATTTTGCCTTCCTGTTTTTGCTCACCCAGAAACGCTGG
TGAAAGTAAAAGATGCTGAAGATCAGTTGGGTGCACGAGTGGGTTACATCGAACTGGATCTCAACAGCGG
TAAGATCCTTGAGAGTTTTCGCCCCGAAGAACGTTTTCCAATGATGAGCACTTTTAAAGTTCTGCTATGT
GGCGCGGTATTATCCCGTATTGACGCCGGGCAAGAGCAACTCGGTCGCCGCATACACTATTCTCAGAATG
ACTTGGTTGAGTACTCACCAGTCACAGAAAAGCATCTTACGGATGGCATGACAGTAAGAGAATTATGCAG
TGCTGCCATAACCATGAGTGATAACACTGCGGCCAACTTACTTCTGACAACGATCGGAGGACCGAAGGAG
CTAACCGCTTTTTTGCACAACATGGGGGATCATGTAACTCGCCTTGATCGTTGGGAACCGGAGCTGAATG
AAGCCATACCAAACGACGAGCGTGACACCACGATGCCTGTAGCAATGGCAACAACGTTGCGCAAACTATT
AACTGGCGAACTACTTACTCTAGCTTCCCGGCAACAATTAATAGACTGGATGGAGGCGGATAAAGTTGCA
GGACCACTTCTGCGCTCGGCCCTTCCGGCTGGCTGGTTTATTGCTGATAAATCTGGAGCCGGTGAGCGTG
GGTCTCGCGGTATCATTGCAGCACTGGGGCCAGATGGTAAGCCCTCCCGTATCGTAGTTATCTACACGAC
GGGGAGTCAGGCAACTATGGATGAACGAAATAGACAGATCGCTGAGATAGGTGCCTCACTGATTAAGCAT
TGGTAACTGTCAGACCAAGTTTACTCATATATACTTTAGATTGATTTAAAACTTCATTTTTAATTTAAAA
GGATCTAGGTGAAGATCCTTTTTGATAATCTCATGACCAAAATCCCTTAACGTGAGTTTTCGTTCCACTG
AGCGTCAGACCCCGTAGAAAAGATCAAAGGATCTTCTTGAGATCCTTTTTTTCTGCGCGTAATCTGCTGC
TTGCAAACAAAAAAACCACCGCTACCAGCGGTGGTTTGTTTGCCGGATCAAGAGCTACCAACTCTTTTTC
CGAAGGTAACTGGCTTCAGCAGAGCGCAGATACCAAATACTGTTCTTCTAGTGTAGCCGTAGTTAGGCCA
CCACTTCAAGAACTCTGTAGCACCGCCTACATACCTCGCTCTGCTAATCCTGTTACCAGTGGCTGCTGCC
AGTGGCGATAAGTCGTGTCTTACCGGGTTGGACTCAAGACGATAGTTACCGGATAAGGCGCAGCGGTCGG
GCTGAACGGGGGGTTCGTGCACACAGCCCAGCTTGGAGCGAACGACCTACACCGAACTGAGATACCTACA
GCGTGAGCTATGAGAAAGCGCCACGCTTCCCGAAGGGAGAAAGGCGGACAGGTATCCGGTAAGCGGCAGG
GTCGGAACAGGAGAGCGCACGAGGGAGCTTCCAGGGGGAAACGCCTGGTATCTTTATAGTCCTGTCGGGT
TTCGCCACCTCTGACTTGAGCGTCGATTTTTGTGATGCTCGTCAGGGGGGCGGAGCCTATGGAAAAACGC
CAGCAACGCGGCCTTTTTACGGTTCCTGGCCTTTTGCTGGCCTTTTGCTCACATGTTCTTTCCTGCGTTA
TCCCCTGATTCTGTGGATAACCGTATTACCGCCTTTGAGTGAGCTGATACCGCTCGCCGCAGCCGAACGA
CCGAGCGCAGCGAGTCAGTGAGCGAGGAAGCGGAAGAGCGCCCAATACGCAAACCGCCTCTCCCCGCGCG
TTGGCCGATTCATTAATGCAGCTGGCACGACAGGTTTCCCGACTGGAAAGCGGGCAGTGAGCGCAACGCA
ATTAATGTGAGTTAGCTCACTCATTAGGCACCCCAGGCTTTACACTTTATGCTTCCGGCTCGTATGTTGT
GTGGAATTGTGAGCGGATAACAATTTCACACAGGAAACAGCTATGACCATGATTACGCCAAGCTTGTAAC
AAACTGCCCTGCACCTCGTCTGCCACCTCGGTTGCCACCTTGTCCTCGTTCCCCACCACCTTGTCCTCGT
CCGCTGCCAGCATCGCGATCAGCGTGCTTGCGCTTGGCGCTGCTGCTGCCGGACTTCCCGTTATCGGCCA
TACTTTTTGTGGTGTTTCCAGGCGAGATGCGCTGTTGGCAAAGCAAAATGGCAAAACGGCCTTTGCCACA
CGCCATCCTCGCCTCACCTCGACGTGCGGCTTTCCTAAACAGGAAACCTGACGAAACGAATTGAGCGCAT
TGGCACACGTGTGCTGTGCGCTTTGTGTCGCTGCATGCTATCCACCACGCACCACCCAATCAGTCCAACT
GTGACGTGTCACGCCTAGGCGAAAAAGCGGCGAGAGCGCCAAAGCAAACGCCAAACAAAAACCAAAGAAG
AGCAAACGCAGCGAACTGATGTGAGACAAGGGGGCGGTGCAATGCGTCACTGAACGTGCAAAAGCCAAAA
ACAACCAAGAAGCAGCTGCACAACACAACAACAACAACAACAACAACAACACCTTGTTGTCGCAGCTCTA
CGTTTGGCATTTTCCTGTTGTTCTCTCTTGCGATCAGTCCGTGTCTCTTTTCTCCCCCTTTTCCCAGACC
ACAACCACAAAACAACCAGCCATGGTCTCCAAGGGCGAGGAGGTGATCAAGGAGTTTATGCGCTTTAAGG
TCCGTATGGAGGGCTCTATGAACGGCCACGAGTTTGAGATCGAGGGTGAGGGCGAGGGTCGCCCTTACGA
GGGCACGCAGACCGCTAAGCTCAAGGTGACCAAGGGTGGCCCTCTCCCTTTCGCTTGGGATATCCTGTCC
CCTCAGTTCATGTACGGTTCCAAGGCTTACGTCAAGCACCCTGCCGATATCCCTGACTACAAGAAGCTGT
CCTTTCCCGAGGGTTTCAAGTGGGAGCGTGTCATGAACTTTGAGGACGGTGGCCTGGTCACGGTCACGCA
GGACTCTTCCCTGCAGGACGGTACGCTGATCTACAAGGTGAAGATGCGCGGTACGAACTTTCCCCCTGAC
GGTCCCGTGATGCAGAAGAAGACGATGGGTTGGGAGGCCTCTACCGAGCGCCTGTACCCCCGCGATGGCG
TGCTCAAGGGTGAGATCCACCAGGCTCTCAAGCTGAAGGACGGTGGCCACTACCTCGTGGAGTTCAAGAC
GATCTACATGGCTAAGAAGCCCGTGCAGCTCCCTGGCTACTATTACGTGGACACGAAGCTCGACATTACC
TCTCACAACGAGGACTACACGATCGTTGAGCAGTACGAGCGTTCTGAGGGCCGTCACCACCTCTTTCTCG
GTCACGGTACGGGTTCTACTGGTGCCGGCTCCTCTGGCACGGCCTCTTCCGAGGATAACAACATGGCCGT
CATTAAGGAGTTCATGCGTTTCAAGGTGCGCATGGAGGGTTCCATGAACGGTCACGAGTTCGAGATTGAG
GGCGAGGGTGAGGGCCGTCCCTACGAGGGTACGCAGACGGCCAAGCTGAAGGTCACGAAGGGCGGTCCCC
TGCCCTTTGCCTGGGATATTCTCTCTCCCCAGTTTATGTACGGCTCTAAGGCCTACGTGAAGCACCCCGC
TGACATTCCCGATTACAAGAAGCTCTCTTTCCCTGAGGGCTTTAAGTGGGAGCGCGTGATGAACTTCGAG
GATGGCGGTCTCGTGACCGTGACCCAGGATTCCTCTCTGCAGGATGGCACGCTCATTTACAAGGTCAAGA
TGCGTGGCACGAACTTCCCTCCCGATGGCCCTGTCATGCAGAAGAAGACGATGGGCTGGGAGGCTTCCAC
GGAGCGTCTCTACCCTCGTGACGGTGTCCTGAAGGGCGAGATTCACCAGGCCCTGAAGCTCAAGGATGGC
GGTCACTACCTGGTCGAGTTTAAGACGATTTACATGGCCAAGAAGCCTGTCCAGCTGCCCGGTTACTACT
ACGTCGATACCAAGCTGGATATCACGTCCCACAACGAGGATTACACCATTGTCGAGCAGTACGAGCGTTC
CGAGGGTCGCCACCACCTGTTCCTGTACGGCATGGACGAGCTGTACAAGGCTTAAGCGCCTCGTTGGTCA
TTGCCACCTTGTTGCCTCTTTTGCTGTTGTCCTCGTGTCGACGCGTGCCACGTGCGCTTGTTGTGAGTTG
ATTCTGCTTCTTGTGCACGTCATGCCGAGCCCTTGGGCCCCGCAATAAACCCACTATGCCAGTGTAACTA
TCCTTCCCCCCAATGTATAACTGTGACGATCAATGAGCGGTGCCCGTCTAGAGGATCCCCGGGTACCGAG
CTCGAATTCACTGGCCGTCGTTTTACAACGTCGTGACTGGGAAAACCCTGGCGTTACCCAACTTAATCGC
CTTGCAGCACATCCCCCTTTCGCCAGCTGGCGTAATAGCGAAGAGGCCCGCACCGATCGCCCTTCCCAAC
AGTTGCGCAGCCTGAATGGCGAATGGCGCCTGATGCGGTATTTTCTCCTTACGCATCTGTGCGGTATTTC
ACACCGCATATGGTGCACTCTCAGTACAATCTGCTCTGATGCCGCATAGTTAAGCCAGCCCCGACACCCG
CCAACACCCGCTGACGCGCCCTGACGGGCTTGTCTGCTCCCGGCATCCGCTTACAGACAAGCTGTGACCG
TCTCCGGGAGCTGCATGTGTCAGAGGTTTTCACCGTCATCACCGAAACGCGCGAGACGA
Features (pLannotate 1.2.2; 12 found; start..end, strand, type, name):
     91..195     +  promoter       AmpR promoter: bla
    196..1056    +  CDS            AmpR: β-lactamase; bla; confers resistance to ampicillin, carbenicillin, and related antibiotics
   1227..1815    +  rep_origin     ori: high-copy-number ColE1/pMB1/pBR322/pUC origin of replication
   1998..2090    +  CDS            lacI (fragment): lac repressor; lacI; The lac repressor binds to the lac operator to inhibit transcription in E. coli. This inhibition can be relieved by adding lactose or isopropyl-β-D-thiogalactopyranoside (IPTG).
   2103..2124    +  protein_bind   CAP binding site: CAP binding activates transcription in the presence of cAMP. E. coli catabolite activator protein
   2139..2169    +  promoter       lac promoter: promoter for the E. coli lac operon
   2177..2193    +  protein_bind   lac operator: The lac repressor binds to the lac operator to inhibit transcription in E. coli. This inhibition can be relieved by adding lactose or isopropyl-β-D-thiogalactopyranoside (IPTG). lac repressor encoded by lacI
   2892..4319    +  CDS            tdTomato: tdTomato is a basic (constitutively fluorescent) orange fluorescent protein published in 2004, derived from Discosoma sp.. It is reported to be a somewhat slowly-maturing tandem dimer with low acid sensitivity.
   4527..4559    -  misc_feature   MCS (fragment): pUC18/19 multiple cloning site
   4556..4713    +  CDS            lacZα (fragment): LacZα fragment of β-galactosidase; lacZ fragment
   4719..4818    -  misc_feature   bom (fragment): basis of mobility region from pBR322
   4920..4955    -  CDS            rop (fragment): Rop protein, which maintains plasmids at low copy number; rop
