[The description below was written by a language model from this plasmid's Addgene catalogue record and pLannotate feature annotations shown in this document.]
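Description:
NK597 (also recorded as pDSB_0040, with the insert alias pActAvrII_tdTomato) is a 4,959 bp choanoflagellate expression plasmid built on the pDSB_0029 backbone and intended for reporter gene expression in Salpingoeca rosetta. The bacterial portion is pUC-like. It has a high-copy ColE1/pMB1-type origin for propagation in E. coli and a β-lactamase gene under its own bla promoter for ampicillin selection. Remnants of the pUC cloning region are also annotated, including the CAP binding site, lac promoter and lac operator, along with fragments of lacI, lacZα, the pUC18/19 polylinker, bom and rop. These are leftovers of the parental cloning vector and are not functional parts of the reporter cassette.

The payload is the coding sequence for tdTomato, a constitutively fluorescent orange-red tandem-dimer protein derived from Discosoma. It sits between the lac regulatory region and the polylinker remnant. About 700 bp upstream and 200 bp downstream of the tdTomato reading frame carry no annotation in the generated feature table. These gaps are where host-specific promoter/5′ and 3′ regulatory sequences would be expected. The alias "pAct" hints at an actin-derived promoter, with "AvrII" possibly referring to a restriction site, but the record does not explicitly state the promoter or terminator. The cloning sites used are also listed as unknown.

The plasmid was deposited with work establishing transfection of choanoflagellates. It serves as a fluorescent reporter for marking transfected S. rosetta cells and monitoring transgene expression.
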