Addgene plasmid #109086: NK597
Purpose: Reporter gene expression in S. rosetta
Depositing lab: Nicole King. Depositing organization: University of California, Berkeley. Publication: Transfection of choanoflagellates illuminates their cell biology and the ancestry of animal septins. Booth DS, Szmidt-Middleton H, King N. Mol Biol Cell. 2018 Dec 1;29(25):3026-3038. doi: 10.1091/mbc.E18-08-0514. Epub 2018 Oct 3. PubMed 30281390.
Backbone
  Vector backbone: pDSB_0029
  Vector type: Choanoflagellate Expression
Growth in bacteria
  Bacterial resistance: Ampicillin, 100 μg/mL
  Growth temperature: 37°C
  Growth strain: DH5alpha
  Copy number: High Copy
Gene/Insert
  Gene/Insert name: tdTomato (alt name: pActAvrII_tdTomato)
  Species: Synthetic
  Cloning method: Restriction Enzyme; 5′ cloning site unknown (unknown if destroyed); 3′ cloning site unknown (unknown if destroyed)
Terms and licenses: Academic/Nonprofit Terms; Industry Terms: Not Available to Industry
Depositor comments: pDSB_0040 . Please visit https://www.biorxiv.org/content/early/2018/06/09/343111 for bioRxiv preprint.
How to cite: NK597 was a gift from Nicole King (Addgene plasmid # 109086 ; http://n2t.net/addgene:109086 ; RRID:Addgene_109086)
